>Addgene plasmid #218545 | pFSynW SV2A HaloTag | addgene full sequence | sequence record 441868 | Addgene NGS Result
GTCGACGGATCGGGAGATCTCCCGATCCCCTATGGTGCACTCTCAGTACAATCTGCTCTGATGCCGCATA
GTTAAGCCAGTATCTGCTCCCTGCTTGTGTGTTGGAGGTCGCTGAGTAGTGCGCGAGCAAAATTTAAGCT
ACAACAAGGCAAGGCTTGACCGACAATTGCATGAAGAATCTGCTTAGGGTTAGGCGTTTTGCGCTGCTTC
GCGATGTACGGGCCAGATATACGCGTTGACATTGATTATTGACTAGTTATTAATAGTAATCAATTACGGG
GTCATTAGTTCATAGCCCATATATGGAGTTCCGCGTTACATAACTTACGGTAAATGGCCCGCCTGGCTGA
CCGCCCAACGACCCCCGCCCATTGACGTCAATAATGACGTATGTTCCCATAGTAACGCCAATAGGGACTT
TCCATTGACGTCAATGGGTGGAGTATTTACGGTAAACTGCCCACTTGGCAGTACATCAAGTGTATCATAT
GCCAAGTACGCCCCCTATTGACGTCAATGACGGTAAATGGCCCGCCTGGCATTATGCCCAGTACATGACC
TTATGGGACTTTCCTACTTGGCAGTACATCTACGTATTAGTCATCGCTATTACCATGGTGATGCGGTTTT
GGCAGTACATCAATGGGCGTGGATAGCGGTTTGACTCACGGGGATTTCCAAGTCTCCACCCCATTGACGT
CAATGGGAGTTTGTTTTGGCACCAAAATCAACGGGACTTTCCAAAATGTCGTAACAACTCCGCCCCATTG
ACGCAAATGGGCGGTAGGCGTGTACGGTGGGAGGTCTATATAAGCAGCGCGTTTTGCCTGTACTGGGTCT
CTCTGGTTAGACCAGATCTGAGCCTGGGAGCTCTCTGGCTAACTAGGGAACCCACTGCTTAAGCCTCAAT
AAAGCTTGCCTTGAGTGCTTCAAGTAGTGTGTGCCCGTCTGTTGTGTGACTCTGGTAACTAGAGATCCCT
CAGACCCTTTTAGTCAGTGTGGAAAATCTCTAGCAGTGGCGCCCGAACAGGGACTTGAAAGCGAAAGGGA
AACCAGAGGAGCTCTCTCGACGCAGGACTCGGCTTGCTGAAGCGCGCACGGCAAGAGGCGAGGGGCGGCG
ACTGGTGAGTACGCCAAAAATTTTGACTAGCGGAGGCTAGAAGGAGAGAGATGGGTGCGAGAGCGTCAGT
ATTAAGCGGGGGAGAATTAGATCGCGATGGGAAAAAATTCGGTTAAGGCCAGGGGGAAAGAAAAAATATA
AATTAAAACATATAGTATGGGCAAGCAGGGAGCTAGAACGATTCGCAGTTAATCCTGGCCTGTTAGAAAC
ATCAGAAGGCTGTAGACAAATACTGGGACAGCTACAACCATCCCTTCAGACAGGATCAGAAGAACTTAGA
TCATTATATAATACAGTAGCAACCCTCTATTGTGTGCATCAAAGGATAGAGATAAAAGACACCAAGGAAG
CTTTAGACAAGATAGAGGAAGAGCAAAACAAAAGTAAGACCACCGCACAGCAAGCGGCCGCTGATCTTCA
GACCTGGAGGAGGAGATATGAGGGACAATTGGAGAAGTGAATTATATAAATATAAAGTAGTAAAAATTGA
ACCATTAGGAGTAGCACCCACCAAGGCAAAGAGAAGAGTGGTGCAGAGAGAAAAAAGAGCAGTGGGAATA
GGAGCTTTGTTCCTTGGGTTCTTGGGAGCAGCAGGAAGCACTATGGGCGCAGCGTCAATGACGCTGACGG
TACAGGCCAGACAATTATTGTCTGGTATAGTGCAGCAGCAGAACAATTTGCTGAGGGCTATTGAGGCGCA
ACAGCATCTGTTGCAACTCACAGTCTGGGGCATCAAGCAGCTCCAGGCAAGAATCCTGGCTGTGGAAAGA
TACCTAAAGGATCAACAGCTCCTGGGGATTTGGGGTTGCTCTGGAAAACTCATTTGCACCACTGCTGTGC
CTTGGAATGCTAGTTGGAGTAATAAATCTCTGGAACAGATTTGGAATCACACGACCTGGATGGAGTGGGA
CAGAGAAATTAACAATTACACAAGCTTAATACACTCCTTAATTGAAGAATCGCAAAACCAGCAAGAAAAG
AATGAACAAGAATTATTGGAATTAGATAAATGGGCAAGTTTGTGGAATTGGTTTAACATAACAAATTGGC
TGTGGTATATAAAATTATTCATAATGATAGTAGGAGGCTTGGTAGGTTTAAGAATAGTTTTTGCTGTACT
TTCTATAGTGAATAGAGTTAGGCAGGGATATTCACCATTATCGTTTCAGACCCACCTCCCAACCCCGAGG
GGACCCGACAGGCCCGAAGGAATAGAAGAAGAAGGTGGAGAGAGAGACAGAGACAGATCCATTCGATTAG
TGAACGGATCGGCACTGCGTGCGCCAATTCTGCAGACAAATGGCAGTATTCATCCACAATTTTAAAAGAA
AAGGGGGGATTGGGGGGTACAGTGCAGGGGAAAGAATAGTAGACATAATAGCAACAGACATACAAACTAA
AGAATTACAAAAACAAATTACAAAAATTCAAAATTTTCGGGTTTATTACAGGGACAGCAGAGATCCAGTT
TGGTTAATTAAAGTGCAAGTGGTTTTAGGACCAGGATGAGGCGGGGTGGGGGTGCCTACCTGACGACCGA
CCCCGACCCACTGGACAAGCACCCAACCCCCATTCCCCAAATTGCGCATCCCCTATCAGAGAGGGGGAGG
GGAAACAGGATGCGGCGAGGCGCGTGCGCACTGCCAGCTTCAGCACCGCGGACAGTGCCTTCGCCCCCGC
CTGGCGGCGCGCGCCACCGCCGCCTCAGCACTGAAGGCGCGCTGACGTCACTCGCCGGTCCCCCGTAAAC
TCCCCTTCCCGGCCACCTTGGTCGCGTCCGCGCCGCCGCCGGCCCAGCCGGACCGCACCACGCGAGGCGC
GAGATAGGGGGGCACGGGCGCGACCATCTGCGCTGCGGCGCCGGCGACTCAGCGCTGCCTCAGTCTGCGG
TGGGCAGCGGAGGAGTCGTGTCGTGCCTGAGAGCGCAGGTACGGCTAGGCCACCATGGAAGAAGGCTTTC
GAGACCGAGCAGCGTTCATCCGTGGGGCCAAAGACATTGCCAAGGAAGTTAAGAAGCACGCGGCCAAGAA
GGTGGTGAAGGGTCTCGACAGAGTCCAGGATGAATATTCCCGAAGGTCCTACTCCCGCTTTGAGGAGGAG
GAGGATGATGATGACTTCCCTGCCCCTGCTGACGGCTATTACCGCGGAGAAGGGGCCCAGGATGAGGAGG
AAGGTGGCGCTTCCAGTGATGCCACTGAGGGCCACGATGAGGATGATGAGATCTACGAGGGAGAATATCA
GGGCATCCCCCGGGCAGAGTCTGGGGGCAAAGGCGAACGGATGGCAGATGGGGCACCCCTGGCTGGAGTG
AGAGGGGGCTTAAGTGATGGGGAGGGTCCCCCTGGGGGTCGCGGGGAGGCGCAGCGGCGTAAAGATCGGG
AAGAATTGGCTCAGCAGTATGAGACCATCCTCCGGGAGTGCGGCCATGGTCGCTTCCAGTGGACACTCTA
CTTCGTGCTGGGTCTGGCGCTGATGGCCGATGGTGTAGAGGTCTTTGTGGTGGGCTTTGTGCTGCCCAGT
GCTGAGAAAGATATGGAAATCGGTACTGGCTTTCCATTCGACCCCCATTATGTGGAAGTCCTGGGCGAGC
GCATGCACTACGTCGATGTTGGTCCGCGCGATGGCACCCCTGTGCTGTTCCTGCACGGTAACCCGACCTC
CTCCTACGTGTGGCGCAACATCATCCCGCATGTTGCACCGACCCATCGCTGCATTGCTCCAGACCTGATC
GGTATGGGCAAATCCGACAAACCAGACCTGGGTTATTTCTTCGACGACCACGTCCGCTTCATGGATGCCT
TCATCGAAGCCCTGGGTCTGGAAGAGGTCGTCCTGGTCATTCACGACTGGGGCTCCGCTCTGGGTTTCCA
CTGGGCCAAGCGCAATCCAGAGCGCGTCAAAGGTATTGCATTTATGGAGTTCATCCGCCCTATCCCGACC
TGGGACGAATGGCCAGAATTTGCCCGCGAGACCTTCCAGGCCTTCCGCACCACCGACGTCGGCCGCAAGC
TGATCATCGATCAGAACGTTTTTATCGAGGGTACGCTGCCGATGGGTGTCGTCCGCCCGCTGACTGAAGT
CGAGATGGACCATTACCGCGAGCCGTTCCTGAATCCTGTTGACCGCGAGCCACTGTGGCGCTTCCCAAAC
GAGCTGCCAATCGCCGGTGAGCCAGCGAACATCGTCGCGCTGGTCGAAGAATACATGGACTGGCTGCACC
AGTCCCCTGTCCCGAAGCTGCTGTTCTGGGGCACCCCAGGCGTTCTGATCCCACCGGCCGAAGCCGCTCG
CCTGGCCAAAAGCCTGCCTAACTGCAAGGCTGTGGACATCGGCCCGGGTCTGAATCTGCTGCAAGAAGAC
AACCCGGACCTGATCGGCAGCGAGATCGCGCGCTGGCTGTCTACTCTGGAGATTTCCTGCCTGTCGGACT
CCAACAAAGGCATGCTAGGCCTCATTGTGTACCTGGGCATGATGGTGGGGGCCTTCCTCTGGGGAGGCCT
GGCTGATCGGCTGGGTCGGAGACAGTGTCTGCTCATCTCGCTCTCAGTCAACAGCGTCTTCGCTTTCTTC
TCATCCTTCGTCCAGGGTTATGGCACCTTCCTTTTCTGCCGCCTCCTTTCTGGGGTTGGGATTGGTGGTT
CCATCCCCATTGTCTTCTCCTATTTTTCGGAGTTTCTGGCCCAGGAGAAACGTGGGGAGCATTTGAGCTG
GCTCTGTATGTTCTGGATGATTGGTGGCGTGTATGCAGCTGCAATGGCCTGGGCCATCATCCCCCACTAT
GGGTGGAGTTTCCAGATGGGCTCTGCTTACCAGTTCCACAGCTGGAGGGTCTTTGTCCTCGTCTGTGCCT
TTCCCTCTGTGTTTGCCATCGGGGCTCTGACTACGCAGCCGGAGAGTCCCCGCTTCTTCTTAGAGAATGG
GAAGCACGATGAGGCCTGGATGGTGCTGAAGCAGGTTCATGACACCAACATGCGAGCCAAGGGCCATCCT
GAGCGAGTCTTCTCAGTAACCCACATTAAAACGATTCATCAGGAGGATGAATTGATTGAGATCCAGTCAG
ACACAGGAACCTGGTACCAGCGCTGGGGAGTGCGGGCTTTGAGCCTGGGGGGTCAGGTTTGGGGGAACTT
CCTCTCCTGCTTCAGTCCAGAGTACCGGCGCATCACTCTGATGATGATGGGGGTATGGTTCACCATGTCC
TTCAGCTACTACGGTTTGACTGTCTGGTTTCCCGACATGATCCGCCATCTCCAGGCTGTGGACTATGCAG
CCCGAACCAAAGTGTTCCCAGGGGAGCGCGTGGAGCACGTGACATTTAACTTCACACTGGAGAATCAGAT
CCACCGAGGGGGACAGTACTTCAATGACAAGTTCATCGGGCTGCGTCTGAAGTCAGTGTCCTTTGAGGAT
TCCCTGTTTGAGGAATGTTACTTTGAAGATGTCACATCCAGCAACACATTCTTCCGCAACTGCACATTCA
TCAACACCGTGTTCTACAACACGGACCTGTTTGAGTACAAGTTCGTGAACAGCCGCCTGGTGAACAGCAC
ATTCCTGCACAATAAGGAAGGTTGCCCACTAGATGTGACAGGGACGGGCGAAGGTGCCTACATGGTGTAC
TTTGTCAGCTTCTTGGGGACACTGGCTGTGCTCCCTGGAAATATTGTGTCTGCTCTGCTCATGGACAAGA
TTGGCAGGCTCAGAATGCTTGCTGGTTCCAGTGTGTTGTCCTGTGTTTCCTGCTTCTTCCTGTCTTTTGG
GAACAGTGAGTCAGCCATGATCGCTCTGCTCTGCCTTTTTGGGGGAGTCAGTATTGCATCCTGGAACGCG
CTGGACGTGCTGACTGTTGAACTCTACCCTTCCGACAAGAGGACGACGGCCTTCGGCTTCCTGAATGCCC
TGTGTAAGCTGGCAGCTGTACTGGGCATCAGCATCTTCACGTCCTTTGTGGGAATCACCAAGGCCGCTCC
CATCCTCTTCGCCTCAGCTGCGCTTGCCCTTGGTAGCTCTCTGGCTCTGAAGCTGCCTGAGACCCGGGGA
CAGGTGCTGCAGTAAAATTCGATATCAAGCTTATCGATAATCAACCTCTGGATTACAAAATTTGTGAAAG
ATTGACTGGTATTCTTAACTATGTTGCTCCTTTTACGCTATGTGGATACGCTGCTTTAATGCCTTTGTAT
CATGCTATTGCTTCCCGTATGGCTTTCATTTTCTCCTCCTTGTATAAATCCTGGTTGCTGTCTCTTTATG
AGGAGTTGTGGCCCGTTGTCAGGCAACGTGGCGTGGTGTGCACTGTGTTTGCTGACGCAACCCCCACTGG
TTGGGGCATTGCCACCACCTGTCAGCTCCTTTCCGGGACTTTCGCTTTCCCCCTCCCTATTGCCACGGCG
GAACTCATCGCCGCCTGCCTTGCCCGCTGCTGGACAGGGGCTCGGCTGTTGGGCACTGACAATTCCGTGG
TGTTGTCGGGGAAATCATCGTCCTTTCCTTGGCTGCTCGCCTGTGTTGCCACCTGGATTCTGCGCGGGAC
GTCCTTCTGCTACGTCCCTTCGGCCCTCAATCCAGCGGACCTTCCTTCCCGCGGCCTGCTGCCGGCTCTG
CGGCCTCTTCCGCGTCTTCGCCTTCGCCCTCAGACGAGTCGGATCTCCCTTTGGGCCGCCTCCCCGCATC
GATACCGTCGACCTCGAGACCTAGAAAAACATGGAGCAATCACAAGTAGCAATACAGCAGCTACCAATGC
TGATTGTGCCTGGCTAGAAGCACAAGAGGAGGAGGAGGTGGGTTTTCCAGTCACACCTCAGGTACCTTTA
AGACCAATGACTTACAAGGCAGCTGTAGATCTTAGCCACTTTTTAAAAGAAAAGGGGGGACTGGAAGGGC
TAATTCACTCCCAACGAAGACAAGATATCCTTGATCTGTGGATCTACCACACACAAGGCTACTTCCCTGA
TTGGCAGAACTACACACCAGGGCCAGGGATCAGATATCCACTGACCTTTGGATGGTGCTACAAGCTAGTA
CCAGTTGAGCAAGAGAAGGTAGAAGAAGCCAATGAAGGAGAGAACACCCGCTTGTTACACCCTGTGAGCC
TGCATGGGATGGATGACCCGGAGAGAGAAGTATTAGAGTGGAGGTTTGACAGCCGCCTAGCATTTCATCA
CATGGCCCGAGAGCTGCATCCGGACTGTACTGGGTCTCTCTGGTTAGACCAGATCTGAGCCTGGGAGCTC
TCTGGCTAACTAGGGAACCCACTGCTTAAGCCTCAATAAAGCTTGCCTTGAGTGCTTCAAGTAGTGTGTG
CCCGTCTGTTGTGTGACTCTGGTAACTAGAGATCCCTCAGACCCTTTTAGTCAGTGTGGAAAATCTCTAG
CAGGGCCCGTTTAAACCCGCTGATCAGCCTCGACTGTGCCTTCTAGTTGCCAGCCATCTGTTGTTTGCCC
CTCCCCCGTGCCTTCCTTGACCCTGGAAGGTGCCACTCCCACTGTCCTTTCCTAATAAAATGAGGAAATT
GCATCGCATTGTCTGAGTAGGTGTCATTCTATTCTGGGGGGTGGGGTGGGGCAGGACAGCAAGGGGGAGG
ATTGGGAAGACAATAGCAGGCATGCTGGGGATGCGGTGGGCTCTATGGCTTCTGAGGCGGAAAGAACCAG
CTGGGGCTCTAGGGGGTATCCCC
[124 nt withheld, positions 7794-7917]
C
[91 nt withheld, positions 7919-8009]
A
[49 nt withheld, positions 8011-8059]
CCTTTGACGTTGGAGTCCACGTTCTTT
[37 nt withheld, positions 8087-8123]
ACCCTATCTCGGTCTATTCTTTTGATTTATAAGGGATTTTGCCGATTTCGGCCTATTGGTTAAAAAATGA
GCTGATTTAACAAAAATTTAACGCGAATTAATTCTGTGGAATGTGTGTCAGTTAGGGTGTGGAAAGTCCC
CAGGCTCCCCAGCAGGCAGAAGTATGCAAAGCATGCATCTCAATTAGTCAGCAACCAGGTGTGGAAAGTC
CCCAGGCTCCCCAGCAGGCAGAAGTATGCAAAGCATGCATCTCAATTAGTCAGCAACCATAGTCCCGCCC
CTAACTCCGCCCATCCCGCCCCTAACTCCGCCCAGTTCCGCCCATTCTCCGCCCCATGGCTGACTAATTT
TTTTTATTTATGCAGAGGCCGAGGCCGCCTCTGCCTCTGAGCTATTCCAGAAGTAGTGAGGAGGCTTTTT
TGGAGGCCTAGGCTTTTGCAAAAAGCTCCCGGGAGCTTGTATATCCATTTTCGGATCTGATCAGCACGTG
TTGACAATTAATCATCGGCATAGTATATCGGCATAGTATAATACGACAAGGTGAGGAACTAAACCATGGC
CAAGTTGACCAGTGCCGTTCCGGTGCTCACCGCGCGCGACGTCGCCGGAGCGGTCGAGTTCTGGACCGAC
CGGCTCGGGTTCTCCCGGGACTTCGTGGAGGACGACTTCGCCGGTGTGGTCCGGGACGACGTGACCCTGT
TCATCAGCGCGGTCCAGGACCAGGTGGTGCCGGACAACACCCTGGCCTGGGTGTGGGTGCGCGGCCTGGA
CGAGCTGTACGCCGAGTGGTCGGAGGTCGTGTCCACGAACTTCCGGGACGCCTCCGGGCCGGCCATGACC
GAGATCGGCGAGCAGCCGTGGGGGCGGGAGTTCGCCCTGCGCGACCCGGCCGGCAACTGCGTGCACTTCG
TGGCCGAGGAGCAGGACTGACACGTGCTACGAGATTTCGATTCCACCGCCGCCTTCTATGAAAGGTTGGG
CTTCGGAATCGTTTTCCGGGACGCCGGCTGGATGATCCTCCAGCGCGGGGATCTCATGCTGGAGTTCTTC
GCCCACCCCAACTTGTTTATTGCAGCTTATAATGGTTACAAATAAAGCAATAGCATCACAAATTTCACAA
ATAAAGCATTTTTTTCACTGCATTCTAGTTGTGGTTTGTCCAAACTCATCAATGTATCTTATCATGTCTG
TATACCGTCGACCTCTAGCTAGAGCTTGGCGTAATCATGGTCATAGCTGTTTCCTGTGTGAAATTGTTAT
CCGCTCACAATTCCACACAACATACGAGCCGGAAGCATAAAGTGTAAAGCCTGGGGTGCCTAATGAGTGA
GCTAACTCACATTAATTGCGTTGCGCTCACTGCCCGCTTTCCAGTCGGGAAACCTGTCGTGCCAGCTGCA
TTAATGAATCGGCCAACGCGCGGGGAGAGGCGGTTTGCGTATTGGGCGCTCTTCCGCTTCCTCGCTCACT
GACTCGCTGCGCTCGGTCGTTCGGCTGCGGCGAGCGGTATCAGCTCACTCAAAGGCGGTAATACGGTTAT
CCACAGAATCAGGGGATAACGCAGGAAAGAACATGTGAGCAAAAGGCCAGCAAAAGGCCAGGAACCGTAA
AAAGGCCGCGTTGCTGGCGTTTTTCCATAGGCTCCGCCCCCCTGACGAGCATCACAAAAATCGACGCTCA
AGTCAGAGGTGGCGAAACCCGACAGGACTATAAAGATACCAGGCGTTTCCCCCTGGAAGCTCCCTCGTGC
GCTCTCCTGTTCCGACCCTGCCGCTTACCGGATACCTGTCCGCCTTTCTCCCTTCGGGAAGCGTGGCGCT
TTCTCATAGCTCACGCTGTAGGTATCTCAGTTCGGTGTAGGTCGTTCGCTCCAAGCTGGGCTGTGTGCAC
GAACCCCCCGTTCAGCCCGACCGCTGCGCCTTATCCGGTAACTATCGTCTTGAGTCCAACCCGGTAAGAC
ACGACTTATCGCCACTGGCAGCAGCCACTGGTAACAGGATTAGCAGAGCGAGGTATGTAGGCGGTGCTAC
AGAGTTCTTGAAGTGGTGGCCTAACTACGGCTACACTAGAAGAACAGTATTTGGTATCTGCGCTCTGCTG
AAGCCAGTTACCTTCGGAAAAAGAGTTGGTAGCTCTTGATCCGGCAAACAAACCACCGCTGGTAGCGGTG
GTTTTTTTGTTTGCAAGCAGCAGATTACGCGCAGAAAAAAAGGATCTCAAGAAGATCCTTTGATCTTTTC
TACGGGGTCTGACGCTCAGTGGAACGAAAACTCACGTTAAGGGATTTTGGTCATGAGATTATCAAAAAGG
ATCTTCACCTAGATCCTTTTAAATTAAAAATGAAGTTTTAAATCAATCTAAAGTATATATGAGTAAACTT
GGTCTGACAGTTACCAATGCTTAATCAGTGAGGCACCTATCTCAGCGATCTGTCTATTTCGTTCATCCAT
AGTTGCCTGACTCCCCGTCGTGTAGATAACTACGATACGGGAGGGCTTACCATCTGGCCCCAGTGCTGCA
ATGATACCGCGAGACCCACGCTCACCGGCTCCAGATTTATCAGCAATAAACCAGCCAGCCGGAAGGGCCG
AGCGCAGAAGTGGTCCTGCAACTTTATCCGCCTCCATCCAGTCTATTAATTGTTGCCGGGAAGCTAGAGT
AAGTAGTTCGCCAGTTAATAGTTTGCGCAACGTTGTTGCCATTGCTACAGGCATCGTGGTGTCACGCTCG
TCGTTTGGTATGGCTTCATTCAGCTCCGGTTCCCAACGATCAAGGCGAGTTACATGATCCCCCATGTTGT
GCAAAAAAGCGGTTAGCTCCTTCGGTCCTCCGATCGTTGTCAGAAGTAAGTTGGCCGCAGTGTTATCACT
CATGGTTATGGCAGCACTGCATAATTCTCTTACTGTCATGCCATCCGTAAGATGCTTTTCTGTGACTGGT
GAGTACTCAACCAAGTCATTCTGAGAATAGTGTATGCGGCGACCGAGTTGCTCTTGCCCGGCGTCAATAC
GGGATAATACCGCGCCACATAGCAGAACTTTAAAAGTGCTCATCATTGGAAAACGTTCTTCGGGGCGAAA
ACTCTCAAGGATCTTACCGCTGTTGAGATCCAGTTCGATGTAACCCACTCGTGCACCCAACTGATCTTCA
GCATCTTTTACTTTCACCAGCGTTTCTGGGTGAGCAAAAACAGGAAGGCAAAATGCCGCAAAAAAGGGAA
TAAGGGCGACACGGAAATGTTGAATACTCATACTCTTCCTTTTTCAATATTATTGAAGCATTTATCAGGG
TTATTGTCTCATGAGCGGATACATATTTGAATGTATTTAGAAAAATAAACAAATAGGGGTTCCGCGCACA
TTTCCCCGAAAAGTGCCACCTGAC
Features (pLannotate 1.2.2; 30 found; start..end, strand, type, name):
     31..83      -  misc_feature   bom (fragment): basis of mobility region from pBR322
    238..617     +  enhancer       CMV enhancer: human cytomegalovirus immediate early enhancer
    618..817     +  promoter       CMV promoter: human cytomegalovirus (CMV) immediate early promoter
    835..1015    +  LTR            5' LTR (truncated): truncated 5' long terminal repeat (LTR) from HIV-1
   1062..1187    +  misc_feature   HIV-1 Ψ: packaging signal of human immunodeficiency virus type 1
   1171..1534    +  CDS            HIV-1 gag (fragment): gag protein from human immunodeficiency virus 1; gag
   1680..1913    +  misc_feature   RRE: The Rev response element (RRE) of HIV-1 allows for Rev-dependent mRNA export from the nucleus to the cytoplasm.
   2290..2390    +  CDS            Rev (fragment): human immunodeficiency virus 1 (HIV-1) Rev protein; rev; enhances nuclear export of unspliced and incompletely spliced viral mRNAs
   2440..2557    +  misc_feature   cPPT/CTS: central polypurine tract and central termination sequence of HIV-1
   2602..3048    +  promoter       hSyn promoter: human synapsin I promoter; confers neuron-specific expression (Kügler et al., 2003)
   3656..4537    +  CDS            HaloTag®: modified bacterial dehalogenase that forms covalent bonds with chloroalkane derivatives
   6176..6199    +  misc_feature   MCS (fragment): pBluescript multiple cloning site
   6199..6787    +  misc_feature   WPRE: woodchuck hepatitis virus posttranscriptional regulatory element
   6724..7305    +  CDS            nef (fragment): NEF_HV1H2 - Experimental evidence at protein level: Swiss-Prot protein existence level 1. Extracellular Nef protein targets CD4(+) T-lymphocytes for apoptosis by interacting with CXCR4 surface receptors. From Human immunodeficiency virus type 1 group M subtype B (isolate HXB2) (HIV-1).
   7312..7492    +  LTR            5' LTR (truncated): truncated 5' long terminal repeat (LTR) from HIV-1
   7524..7748    +  polyA_signal   bGH poly(A) signal: bovine growth hormone polyadenylation signal
   7752..7773    +  promoter       SV40 promoter (fragment): SV40 enhancer and early promoter
   7794..8222    +  rep_origin     f1 ori (sequence partly withheld): f1 bacteriophage origin of replication; arrow indicates direction of (+) strand synthesis
   8236..8565    +  promoter       SV40 promoter: SV40 enhancer and early promoter
   8613..8660    +  promoter       EM7 promoter: synthetic bacterial promoter&nbsp
   8679..9053    +  CDS            BleoR: antibiotic-binding protein; Sh ble from Streptoalloteichus hindustanus; confers resistance to bleomycin, phleomycin, and Zeocin™
   9063..9188    +  CDS            ble (fragment): BLE_KLEPN - Experimental evidence at protein level: Swiss-Prot protein existence level 1. Binding protein with a strong affinity to the bleomycin family of antibiotics. Binds to CL990; an antimitotic-antibiotic compound. From Klebsiella pneumoniae.
   9183..9304    +  polyA_signal   SV40 poly(A) signal: SV40 polyadenylation signal
   9375..9397    -  protein_bind   lac operator (fragment): The lac repressor binds to the lac operator to inhibit transcription in E. coli. This inhibition can be relieved by adding lactose or isopropyl-β-D-thiogalactopyranoside (IPTG). lac repressor encoded by lacI
   9401..9431    -  promoter       lac promoter: promoter for the E. coli lac operon
   9446..9467    -  protein_bind   CAP binding site: CAP binding activates transcription in the presence of cAMP. E. coli catabolite activator protein
   9480..9572    -  CDS            lacI (fragment): lac repressor; lacI; The lac repressor binds to the lac operator to inhibit transcription in E. coli. This inhibition can be relieved by adding lactose or isopropyl-β-D-thiogalactopyranoside (IPTG).
   9755..10343   -  rep_origin     ori: high-copy-number ColE1/pMB1/pBR322/pUC origin of replication
  10514..11374   -  CDS            AmpR: β-lactamase; bla; confers resistance to ampicillin, carbenicillin, and related antibiotics
  11375..11479   -  promoter       AmpR promoter: bla
