[The description below was written by a language model from this plasmid's Addgene catalogue record and pLannotate feature annotations shown in this document.]
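Description:
pFSynW SV2A HaloTag is an HIV-1-based lentiviral transfer plasmid of about 11.5 kb, built on the pFUGW backbone and designed to express rat (R. norvegicus) SV2A carrying a HaloTag. It is propagated in E. coli through a high-copy ColE1/pUC-type origin with ampicillin selection (AmpR). The backbone also carries an f1 origin and an SV40/EM7-driven bleomycin/Zeocin resistance cassette (BleoR) with an SV40 poly(A) signal. This cassette lies outside the LTR-flanked region, so it would not be packaged into virus.

In producer cells, a CMV enhancer/promoter fused to a truncated 5' LTR drives transcription of the viral genome. That genome contains the Ψ packaging signal with a gag fragment, the Rev response element for nuclear export of the unspliced RNA, and the cPPT/CTS, which aids nuclear import in transduced cells. The internal promoter is the human synapsin I promoter, which restricts expression to neurons. Downstream, the annotation software identified only the HaloTag coding sequence. SV2A itself is not annotated, but unannotated stretches lie both before and after the HaloTag, between the promoter and the WPRE. This suggests the tag sits within the SV2A reading frame rather than at a terminus, although the record does not state the insertion site. A WPRE enhances transcript stability and expression, and it is followed by a truncated 3' LTR and a bGH poly(A) signal.

The HaloTag is a modified dehalogenase that binds chloroalkane ligands covalently, which allows the fusion protein to be labelled with fluorescent or other functional ligands. The stated purpose is lentiviral expression of SV2A HaloTag. The neuron-specific promoter makes the construct suited to expressing the tagged protein in neurons.
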