Addgene plasmid #218545: pFSynW SV2A HaloTag
Purpose: Lentiviral expression of SV2A HaloTag
Depositing lab: Edwin Chapman. Depositing organization: University of Wisconsin, Madison.
Backbone
  Vector backbone: pFUGW
  Vector type: Lentiviral
Growth in bacteria
  Bacterial resistance: Ampicillin, 100 μg/mL
  Growth temperature: 37°C
  Growth strain: NEB Stable
  Copy number: High Copy
Gene/Insert
  Gene/Insert name: SV2A
  Species: R. norvegicus (rat)
  Cloning method: Ligation Independent Cloning
Terms and licenses: Academic/Nonprofit Terms; Industry Terms: Not Available to Industry
How to cite: pFSynW SV2A HaloTag was a gift from Edwin Chapman (Addgene plasmid # 218545 ; http://n2t.net/addgene:218545 ; RRID:Addgene_218545)
